>Addgene plasmid #109632 | actc1b-mKate2-rab39a | depositor full sequence | sequence record 206569 | Full Sequence
CCACCTAAATTGTAAGCGTTAATATTTTGTTAAAATTCGCGTTAAATTTTTGTTAAATCAGCTCATTTTT
TAACCAATAGGCCGAAATCGGCAAAATCCCTTATAAATCAAAAGAATAGACCGAGATAGGGT
[37 nt withheld, positions 133-169]
AAAGAACGTGGACTCCAACGTCAAAGG
[32 nt withheld, positions 197-228]
GCTGGCTAAGAACTCATCAGCCTCCCCGGTCCATCTACCCACGTACCAATGCACCAATTGGCCACAATGA
CGGCTACTACATGGTGCCATTCCTTCCTCTTTATAGGAATGGAGACTACCTCCTGTCCAACAAGGCTCTT
GGATACGAGTACGCCTACCTGTTGGACCCAGGTCATTGCACAACACCAGAAATGCCCTCTGATCTGCAAA
AGACGTGAATATCTGTTCAGACACCCATATCCACTCTGTTCCACACAGGTCAGAGGTTTGTCCAGGAGTT
CTTGACAGAGGTGTAAAAAGTACTCAAAAATTTTACTCAAGTGAAAGTACAAGTACTTAGGGAAAATTTT
ACTCAATTAAAAGTAAAAGTATCTGGCTAGAATCTTACTTGAGTAAAAGTAAAAAAGTACTCCATTAAAA
TTGTACTTGAGTATTAAGGAAGTAAAAGTAAAAGCAAGAAAGAAAACTAGAGATTCTTGTTTAAGCTTTT
AATCTCAAAAAACATTAAATGAAATGCATACAAGGTTTTATCCTGCTTTAGAACTGTTTGTATTTAATTA
TCAAACTATAAGACAGACAATCTAATGCCAGTACACGCTACTCAAAGTTGTAAAACCTCAGATTTAACTT
CAGTAGAAGCTGATTCTCAAAATTGTTAGTGTCAAGCCTAGCTCTTTTGGGGCTGAAAAGCAATCCTGCA
GTGCTGAAAAGCCTCTCACAGGCAGCCGATGCGGGAAGAGGTGTATTAGTCTTGATAGAGAGGCTGCAAA
TAGCAGGAAACGTGAGCAGAGACTCCCTGGTGTCTGAAACACAGGCCAGATGGGCCCTCGAGCAGGAAAC
AGCTATGACCATGATTACGCCAAGCTATCAACTTTGTATAGAAAAGTTGGCACGCGCAGATTCCGTGTGG
GCCTGGTAATATCTTACCATTTTAAGCTATTTTAAGATTAGGGAAAAAAATTAAATAAAACTACTTTAAA
ATTACTTTCCTTAAAAAGCAACATATTTATTTAGTTTTTGTTTAACTGGCTCAAGATTGTAATATTTTAC
TTTTACATGTTTTTTTTAAGTACCTAAATGTGTTCAAAAGTAAAGTATGTTATTGTTTTTTTTTTTTTAA
TGTTAGCTAAGCTTTAAATTGTAATATATTACTTTTAAAAGTGACTTTTTAAAAATGTAAATAAAAAAGT
AACTATAAATGTGTAATGCATGTTATTTCTGTGGGTTTTTTAATTTTCATCTCAACTGGGCTTACAATTT
TAACATAATAAAAATCAAATCAAATCAAATCAGGCCCTTATTTGTCACATACACTCTTGTATACTGAAAT
AAACTAAATGTTGAGAAAAATTTAAATACACCAAAATAACGCATACCTTTTTTGTAATTACCTAAGTAAA
ACATTTAGTTCCTTTTTTAAGTGACTCAAGATTGTAATCTATTAATTGTAAAAGATAAAACTAGTGATCA
ATCTGACGTGCTTCTATGCAGCCTGTGAGATTAATTGTGATGTTTAATTATTAAACAATTTAAATGGATC
AAACATTTCACATGTGCTTATTGTGTCCAACAAAACCAGCAGAAGCACTTAAAAATATTGCATGACAACA
TGAGTTTTTAATGTAAATTATATATACTTCCTAAACGAAGTTAATCATATTTTCTAAAATAATAATGTCA
TTGAAATATTTAAATAAATGATAANCTTTAGTTGATTCAACATAAAATTGAAAGCAATAAGGACTTTTTT
TTTTTTACAGCGGTGAAGCAAAAGCNTGNAAATAATCATATAAATATAATAAATAAATAAATAAAATAAT
GGTTCTTGGTGCAAATATGAACACTTTAAATAAATATAGAATAAATATGATCAATAAGTCATAACGACGT
GTTTTATGTTGATTATAATTTAAACATGTTTCTAACGCAAGTTTTAAAAACTGTTTTAAAGTATTATTTT
AAGTTATAAGATCAATTTGACTCAACATTTTGTAGTGAAAATATGTTGTGTAAAATTAATATAATATACA
CTATAAAAATGCAAGGTTCCACACAATTCATTCATGTTGTCCCAACACAAATCGATTAAGTTAACAAATA
TATGTGGATTGAACATAAAAAATTAAGTTGTCCCAATGAAATCTCAAGAATTGTGTTGTTTCAGCTCATT
TTAAATAAGTAGTTTTAACAAGTAAAAAATAACATATTTTTGAGTGTGTATATATATATATTTATATATT
ACAAAATATAATAATATAAAATGTAAAAGATATAAACCATGCTACATATATTTAAGAGCTATTTTGCACA
TTACTTTTTTGCAAGCCATTTGAGTGTTTTTTTACAAATATATATTAGCTAAATATACAATATCTTAAAT
ATACAATTAATCAGACATGCAAAAAATGCATTTAACCTACATAAAAATACATGATCAACATATGTTTTAT
GCTGATTACAACTAAATCAAACGTAATGAAATTAATTTATAAAAGCGATTTAAATATGTCAATATTTTAA
GTTAAAATCACTTGAAACCTACTATAAATGAACTTAAATTTAAAAAATCTCCTTTAATTCCAATGCAGCA
CTGTTGTTTTTTCAGCTGAGGACCCCCGGTGCAGATGGTTGGCCCCCGGCCCGCTATTCTAAGGAAGCCT
TTCTTAATTTTAGGGCGGCGCTGCATGCGCTCAGATCAGATTCACGGGTGGAGAGGGTTATTTTCTCTTT
TTTATTTTTTCTTGCCTGCTCATATTTGGGCCTGTGTGAACCCCAGGCTCCGCCTCGGCCCCCAGGAGCC
GCTCTTATTTAAAGGGGATCCTCGCCTTCAGTCTTCGTCCCAGTGGAAGCATCAGTCTTGTGATAACAAC
TTGGTGAGTCCTACAGACCAGCGCTCGACTCTAGGCTTTAAATGCATTGATTTCTCTGGATTAGCTACCG
GGAGAGTTTTAACTTTGCTTATTAGTCTTGTGCTTGAACTGCTAGGTTTAAAGAGGGTTTTCTCTAATGC
ATGCATGAAGCGACAGCTGAAAACCAGAAATAGAGCGTTTGTCCTCCTGTTAAACTCTAGCCTTTCTTTG
GCATTTGTCAGTCCGAGTCTTCAGCTGCCGGCAGGAGATTGGGTTTCAGTAACACTTGCTGAGCACAAAC
TACACGTGCTTCCTTCAGATTTAATTCATTATTAATCATTCTAGATTTAAATGATCTTCTTACTCATTGC
TGATTATTTTAGCCTTGCGGAGCAGATTAAATGAGCACGTGTTTATTAAGATTGATTTAAATATAATTAA
TATTTCACCACTGTAGTTTTAAAATTGCCTTCTAAGTCATGGTTGATTTTTAATAGGTATCGGCTCTAAT
TAGATTACTATTTTGGTTTTTAAATGTTATTTCTATTTCATTTGTAGGCTCGTTTTTAATGTGATTTTAT
TAGATTCTAGTTTTAAAATCATCTTTTAGCCTTACTGAGCAGACTGAATGAACATGTTTCATTAAGATTA
ACTTCATTATAGTTAATTATTTAATCATTCTAGTGGATTATAAATCAGCTCTATTTAAATTGATTGTCGT
GTTTATTTCTATTTGATTTTTGATTATTTTTTAAGGTCGTTTTTATGTGATTTTTCCCCGATTCTAATTT
TAAACTAATTGTTTGATTTTTATATGATTCGACTCTTTTTAAATGAATTGTTTTGCTTTTTTTATTGAGC
ATATATATATATTATACAATTTCAATCAACAATTGTTGTGCTTTTTAAATGTTGTTTCTATTTCATTTCT
AGGGTCGATTTTATTCGATTCTAGTTTTAAAATCGTGATTTCTAACTCCTAACCTTACTGAGCAGACTGA
ATGAACATGTTTCATCAAGATTAACTTCATTATAGTTAATTATTGAATCGGGCTAGTGGTTTATAAATCA
GCTCTATTATAAATTAATTGTCATCATTATTTCTATTTAATTTTTATTATTTTTTTAGGATTATTTTTAA
GGGATTTTTTTCACGTTCTAGTTTTAAACTCAATGCTCATTACTGCTCACCCTTGCTGAGCAGTCTTTCG
TTAAGATTAAATTAATTAATAACCCATTCTAGTTTTAAAACAGTGTCTTAAGGCATAGCTGATATTTTAC
AAGTTTACTATTTAATATATCTCCATTTCTTTTTTTAGGGTCGATTTCATCTGATTTGATTAATTTTTAT
TATCTTCACTAAGCTTTTTGTTCTAGGTTTTATTCTCAGTATTATTACTGTTATATTTGAACTGAATTTC
TCCTCATAGTTTATTCATTTTATTTATTTATTTTTTGTTTATTCGCTATTTTGTATTTTAGTTTTTAATT
AGAAATTTTATTAGAATCGTTTTGAACTAGTTTTTATGCACTCTAACATTAATATTAAATCATAACTATT
ATTTTTATTATAATTTATTTGTGTTTATCTTTTTGTGTAGCTTTCATGTGTTTTTATTTTAGTTTTATTA
TGTTTGCATTGAATTTTTTGGACTAGTTTATATAACGATATACAGAAAAGCCATGACAACAAATGTTTTT
ATAATACCTATTAAGTATAAGCTAATCAGATTTCCACTATTCTGTTCAAAGTTAACATTATTAGCCATTC
TGATGGATCATTTGACATTTGTCATATGTCTTTATGAACACTGCTCTTTCAGATGCCACTTTTAAAGCTG
TTTTTTACAGTAAATGAACGTTTATTATTATGACATTATTTCCTAAGGCCTCTAGAGTACAGCAGGATGT
GGCGTGTGCATTACTGTGTAATTATGCTGACTGTAAATGTGCATTTATAGACTGTCAGCATGTCTGACTG
TGCGCTGTTGTGATTTGTCCTGCACAGACCAAGGCAAGTTTGTACAAAAAAGCAGGCTGCCACCATGGTG
AGCGAGCTGATTAAGGAGAACATGCACATGAAGCTGTACATGGAGGGCACCGTGAACAACCACCACTTCA
AGTGCACATCCGAGGGCGAAGGCAAGCCCTACGAGGGCACCCAGACCATGAGAATCAAGGCGGTCGAGGG
CGGCCCTCTCCCCTTCGCCTTCGACATCCTGGCTACCAGCTTCATGTACGGCAGCAAAACCTTCATCAAC
CACACCCAGGGCATCCCCGACTTCTTTAAGCAGTCCTTCCCCGAGGGCTTCACATGGGAGAGAGTCACCA
CATACGAAGACGGGGGCGTGCTGACCGCTACCCAGGACACCAGCCTCCAGGACGGCTGCCTCATCTACAA
CGTCAAGATCAGAGGGGTGAACTTCCCATCCAACGGCCCTGTGATGCAGAAGAAAACACTCGGCTGGGAG
GCCTCCACCGAGACCCTGTACCCCGCTGACGGCGGCCTGGAAGGCAGAGCCGACATGGCCCTGAAGCTCG
TGGGCGGGGGCCACCTGATCTGCAACTTGAAGACCACATACAGATCCAAGAAACCCGCTAAGAACCTCAA
GATGCCCGGCGTCTACTATGTGGACAGAAGACTGGAAAGAATCAAGGAGGCCGACAAAGAGACCTACGTC
GAGCAGCACGAGGTGGCTGTGGCCAGATACTGCGACCTCCCTAGCAAACTGGGGCACAGAGACCCAGCTT
TCTTGTACAAAGTGGTGGAGGTGCCGTGGAACTTCAGGTTCGGGATCGTGATTTTAGGAGACTCTTTTGT
GGGGAAATCCTCTCTTCTTCATCGCTTCACTGAAGGCACGTTCGAGGAGGCCCGTCAGTCTCCTCTGGGA
ATCGATTTTAAGGTGCATAACATGAAGATTGAGCCTAATGTGCTGATTAAACTGCTTCTGTGGGACACGG
CAGGACAGGAGAGATTCAGGTCAATCTGTAAATCCTACATGAGGAACTCTGTTGGCTGTATCCTGATGTT
TGACGTGTCTCAGCGGAAGTCCTTTGAGCACGTTTCCCTCTGGCATCAGGAAGTGCTGGATTACGTGAAG
CCAAACCCGATGATATTCCTGCTGGTGGCTCATAAAAGTGACCTGGCCGTGTGCAGAGAGGTCAGAAAGA
GTGAAGGAGAAGCTCTGGCTGAGAAACTCAACATGCTGGCCTATCTGGAGGTATCCACAAAAGACTACAT
TAACGTCAGCGAGGCGTTCGAGACTCTGACCACGGGAATATATCAGCAGTTCCAGAAAGGCGAAATCTCC
GTTCGTGATGACTGGCACGGTTTAACGGTTGGGACTTCCGTTAAAAACGAGAAAACCATGACAAAAAAGT
CTGCCTGCTGCAACTGCGGATGAGCCAACTTTATTATACATAGTTGATAATTCACTGGCCGTCGTTTTAC
GGTACCATCGATGATGATCCAGACATGATAAGATACATTGATGAGTTTGGACAAACCACAACTAGAATGC
AGTGAAAAAAATGCTTTATTTGTGAAATTTGTGATGCTATTGCTTTATTTGTAACCATTATAAGCTGCAA
TAAACAAGTTAACAACAACAATTGCATTCATTTTATGTTTCAGGTTCAGGGGGAGGTGTGGGAGGTTTTT
TAAAGCAAGTAAAACCTCTACAAATGTGGTATGGCTGATTATGATCCTCTAGATCAGATCTGCGAAGATA
CGGCCACGGGTGCTCTTGATCCTGTGGCTGATTTTGGACTGTGCTGCTCGCAGCTGCTGATGAATCACAT
ACTTCCTCCATTTTCTTCCACTGATTGACTGTTATAATTTCCCTAATTTCCAGGTCAAGGTGCTGTGCAT
TGTGGTAATAGATGTGACATGACGTCACTTCCAAAGGACCAATGAACATGTCTGACCAATTTCATATAAT
GTGAAAACGATTTTCATAGGCAGAATAAATAACATTTAAATTAAACTGGGCATCAGCGCAATTCAATTGG
TTTGGTAATAGCAAGGGAAAATAGAATGAAGTGATCTCCAAAAAATAAGTACTTTTTGACTGTAAATAAA
ATTGTAAGGAGTAAAAAGTACTTTTTTTTCTAAAAAAATGTAATTAAGTAAAAGTAAAAGTATTGATTTT
TAATTGTACTCAAGTAAAGTAAAAATCCCCAAAAATAATACTTAAGTACAGTAATCAAGTAAAATTACTC
AAGTACTTTACACCTCTGGTTCTTGACCCCCTACCTTCAGCAAGCCCAGCAGATCCACTAGTTCTAGAGC
GGCCGCCACCGCGGTGGAGCTCCAGCTTTTGTTCCCTTTAGTGAGGGTTAATTGCGCGCTTGGCGTAATC
ATGGTCATAGCTGTTTCCTGTGTGAAATTGTTATCCGCTCACAATTCCACACAACATACGAGCCGGAAGC
ATAAAGTGTAAAGCCTGGGGTGCCTAATGAGTGAGCTAACTCACATTAATTGCGTTGCGCTCACTGCCCG
CTTTCCAGTCGGGAAACCTGTCGTGCCAGCTGCATTAATGAATCGGCCAACGCGCGGGGAGAGGCGGTTT
GCGTATTGGGCGCTCTTCCGCTTCCTCGCTCACTGACTCGCTGCGCTCGGTCGTTCGGCTGCGGCGAGCG
GTATCAGCTCACTCAAAGGCGGTAATACGGTTATCCACAGAATCAGGGGATAACGCAGGAAAGAACATGT
GAGCAAAAGGCCAGCAAAAGGCCAGGAACCGTAAAAAGGCCGCGTTGCTGGCGTTTTTCCATAGGCTCCG
CCCCCCTGACGAGCATCACAAAAATCGACGCTCAAGTCAGAGGTGGCGAAACCCGACAGGACTATAAAGA
TACCAGGCGTTTCCCCCTGGAAGCTCCCTCGTGCGCTCTCCTGTTCCGACCCTGCCGCTTACCGGATACC
TGTCCGCCTTTCTCCCTTCGGGAAGCGTGGCGCTTTCTCATAGCTCACGCTGTAGGTATCTCAGTTCGGT
GTAGGTCGTTCGCTCCAAGCTGGGCTGTGTGCACGAACCCCCCGTTCAGCCCGACCGCTGCGCCTTATCC
GGTAACTATCGTCTTGAGTCCAACCCGGTAAGACACGACTTATCGCCACTGGCAGCAGCCACTGGTAACA
GGATTAGCAGAGCGAGGTATGTAGGCGGTGCTACAGAGTTCTTGAAGTGGTGGCCTAACTACGGCTACAC
TAGAAGGACAGTATTTGGTATCTGCGCTCTGCTGAAGCCAGTTACCTTCGGAAAAAGAGTTGGTAGCTCT
TGATCCGGCAAACAAACCACCGCTGGTAGCGGTGGTTTTTTTGTTTGCAAGCAGCAGATTACGCGCAGAA
AAAAAGGATCTCAAGAAGATCCTTTGATCTTTTCTACGGGGTCTGACGCTCAGTGGAACGAAAACTCACG
TTAAGGGATTTTGGTCATGAGATTATCAAAAAGGATCTTCACCTAGATCCTTTTAAATTAAAAATGAAGT
TTTAAATCAATCTAAAGTATATATGAGTAAACTTGGTCTGACAGTTACCAATGCTTAATCAGTGAGGCAC
CTATCTCAGCGATCTGTCTATTTCGTTCATCCATAGTTGCCTGACTCCCCGTCGTGTAGATAACTACGAT
ACGGGAGGGCTTACCATCTGGCCCCAGTGCTGCAATGATACCGCGAGACCCACGCTCACCGGCTCCAGAT
TTATCAGCAATAAACCAGCCAGCCGGAAGGGCCGAGCGCAGAAGTGGTCCTGCAACTTTATCCGCCTCCA
TCCAGTCTATTAATTGTTGCCGGGAAGCTAGAGTAAGTAGTTCGCCAGTTAATAGTTTGCGCAACGTTGT
TGCCATTGCTACAGGCATCGTGGTGTCACGCTCGTCGTTTGGTATGGCTTCATTCAGCTCCGGTTCCCAA
CGATCAAGGCGAGTTACATGATCCCCCATGTTGTGCAAAAAAGCGGTTAGCTCCTTCGGTCCTCCGATCG
TTGTCAGAAGTAAGTTGGCCGCAGTGTTATCACTCATGGTTATGGCAGCACTGCATAATTCTCTTACTGT
CATGCCATCCGTAAGATGCTTTTCTGTGACTGGTGAGTACTCAACCAAGTCATTCTGAGAATAGTGTATG
CGGCGACCGAGTTGCTCTTGCCCGGCGTCAATACGGGATAATACCGCGCCACATAGCAGAACTTTAAAAG
TGCTCATCATTGGAAAACGTTCTTCGGGGCGAAAACTCTCAAGGATCTTACCGCTGTTGAGATCCAGTTC
GATGTAACCCACTCGTGCACCCAACTGATCTTCAGCATCTTTTACTTTCACCAGCGTTTCTGGGTGAGCA
AAAACAGGAAGGCAAAATGCCGCAAAAAAGGGAATAAGGGCGACACGGAAATGTTGAATACTCATACTCT
TCCTTTTTCAATATTATTGAAGCATTTATCAGGGTTATTGTCTCATGAGCGGATACATATTTGAATGTAT
TTAGAAAAATAAACAAATAGGGGTTCCGCGCACATTTCCCCGAAAAGTG
Features (pLannotate 1.2.2; 21 found; start..end, strand, type, name):
      7..228     -  rep_origin     M13 ori (fragment) (sequence partly withheld): M13 bacteriophage origin of replication; arrow indicates direction of (+) strand synthesis
    228..515     +  CDS            tyr (fragment) (sequence partly withheld): TYRO_ORYLA - Also known as tyro. Experimental evidence at transcript level: Swiss-Prot protein existence level 2. This is a copper-containing oxidase that functions in the formation of pigments such as melanins and other polyphenolic compounds. From Oryzias latipes (Japanese rice fish) (Japanese killifish).
   1097..1117    +  protein_bind   attB4: mutant version of attB; core recombination site for the Gateway® BP reaction BP Clonase™
   2025..2041    -  promoter       copia promoter (fragment): strong promoter from the Drosophila transposable element copia (Sinclair et al., 1986)
   5093..5113    +  protein_bind   attB1: mutant version of attB; core recombination site for the Gateway® BP reaction BP Clonase™
   5123..5818    +  CDS            mKate2: mKate2 is a basic (constitutively fluorescent) red fluorescent protein published in 2009, derived from Entacmaea quadricolor. It is reported to be a rapidly-maturing monomer with moderate acid sensitivity.
   5820..5844    -  protein_bind   attB2: mutant version of attB; recombination site for the Gateway® BP reaction BP Clonase™
   5846..6421    +  CDS            RAB39A (fragment): RB39A_HUMAN - Also known as RAB39. Experimental evidence at protein level: Swiss-Prot protein existence level 1. Plays a role in the maturation and acidification of phagosomes that engulf pathogens, such as S.aureus and M.tuberculosis. Plays a role in vesicular trafficking. Plays a role in the fusion of phagosomes with lysosomes. Negatively regulates LPS-induced autophagosome formation in macrophages possibly by implicating PI3K (PubMed:24349490). May be involved in multiple neurite formation (By similarity). From Homo sapiens (Human).
   6484..6504    -  protein_bind   attB3: mutant version of attB; core recombination site for the Gateway® BP reaction BP Clonase™
   6508..6528    +  CDS            lacZα (fragment): LacZα fragment of β-galactosidase; lacZ fragment
   6544..6678    -  polyA_signal   SV40 poly(A) signal: SV40 polyadenylation signal
   6701..6784    -  CDS            large T antigen (fragment): large T antigen from SV40 (simian virus 40)
   7350..7390    -  misc_feature   MCS (fragment): pBluescript multiple cloning site
   7403..7421    -  promoter       T3 promoter: promoter for bacteriophage T3 RNA polymerase
   7466..7482    -  protein_bind   lac operator: The lac repressor binds to the lac operator to inhibit transcription in E. coli. This inhibition can be relieved by adding lactose or isopropyl-β-D-thiogalactopyranoside (IPTG). lac repressor encoded by lacI
   7490..7520    -  promoter       lac promoter: promoter for the E. coli lac operon
   7535..7556    -  protein_bind   CAP binding site: CAP binding activates transcription in the presence of cAMP. E. coli catabolite activator protein
   7569..7661    -  CDS            lacI (fragment): lac repressor; lacI; The lac repressor binds to the lac operator to inhibit transcription in E. coli. This inhibition can be relieved by adding lactose or isopropyl-β-D-thiogalactopyranoside (IPTG).
   7844..8432    -  rep_origin     ori: high-copy-number ColE1/pMB1/pBR322/pUC origin of replication
   8603..9463    -  CDS            AmpR: β-lactamase; bla; confers resistance to ampicillin, carbenicillin, and related antibiotics
   9464..9568    -  promoter       AmpR promoter: bla
