>Addgene plasmid #109632 | actc1b-mKate2-rab39a | addgene full sequence | sequence record 221238 | Addgene NGS Result
GCAAGTTTGTACAAAAAAGCAGGCTGCCACCATGGTGAGCGAGCTGATTAAGGAGAACATGCACATGAAG
CTGTACATGGAGGGCACCGTGAACAACCACCACTTCAAGTGCACATCCGAGGGCGAAGGCAAGCCCTACG
AGGGCACCCAGACCATGAGAATCAAGGCGGTCGAGGGCGGCCCTCTCCCCTTCGCCTTCGACATCCTGGC
TACCAGCTTCATGTACGGCAGCAAAACCTTCATCAACCACACCCAGGGCATCCCCGACTTCTTTAAGCAG
TCCTTCCCCGAGGGCTTCACATGGGAGAGAGTCACCACATACGAAGACGGGGGCGTGCTGACCGCTACCC
AGGACACCAGCCTCCAGGACGGCTGCCTCATCTACAACGTCAAGATCAGAGGGGTGAACTTCCCATCCAA
CGGCCCTGTGATGCAGAAGAAAACACTCGGCTGGGAGGCCTCCACCGAGACCCTGTACCCCGCTGACGGC
GGCCTGGAAGGCAGAGCCGACATGGCCCTGAAGCTCGTGGGCGGGGGCCACCTGATCTGCAACTTGAAGA
CCACATACAGATCCAAGAAACCCGCTAAGAACCTCAAGATGCCCGGCGTCTACTATGTGGACAGAAGACT
GGAAAGAATCAAGGAGGCCGACAAAGAGACCTACGTCGAGCAGCACGAGGTGGCTGTGGCCAGATACTGC
GACCTCCCTAGCAAACTGGGGCACAGAGACCCAGCTTTCTTGTACAAAGTGGTGGAGGTGCCGTGGAACT
TCAGGTTCGGGATCGTGATTTTAGGAGACTCTTTTGTGGGGAAATCCTCTCTTCTTCATCGCTTCACTGA
AGGCACGTTCGAGGAGGCCCGTCAGTCTCCTCTGGGAATCGATTTTAAGGTGCATAACATGAAGATTGAG
CCTAATGTGCTGATTAAACTGCTTCTGTGGGACACGGCAGGACAGGAGAGATTCAGGTCAATCTGTAAAT
CCTACATGAGGAACTCTGTTGGCTGTATCCTGATGTTTGACGTGTCTCAGCGGAAGTCCTTTGAGCACGT
TTCCCTCTGGCATCAGGAAGTGCTGGATTACGTGAAGCCAAACCCGATGATATTCCTGCTGGTGGCTCAT
AAAAGTGACCTGGCCGTGTGCAGAGAGGTCAGAAAGAGTGAAGGAGAAGCTCTGGCTGAGAAACTCAACA
TGCTGGCCTATCTGGAGGTATCCACAAAAGACTACATTAACGTCAGCGAGGCGTTCGAGACTCTGACCAC
GGGAATATATCAGCAGTTCCAGAAAGGCGAAATCTCCGTTCGTGATGACTGGCACGGTTTAACGGTTGGG
ACTTCCGTTAAAAACGAGAAAACCATGACAAAAAAGTCTGCCTGCTGCAACTGCGGATGAGCCAACTTTA
TTATACATAGTTGATAATTCACTGGCCGTCGTTTTACGGTACCATCGATGATGATCCAGACATGATAAGA
TACATTGATGAGTTTGGACAAACCACAACTAGAATGCAGTGAAAAAAATGCTTTATTTGTGAAATTTGTG
ATGCTATTGCTTTATTTGTAACCATTATAAGCTGCAATAAACAAGTTAACAACAACAATTGCATTCATTT
TATGTTTCAGGTTCAGGGGGAGGTGTGGGAGGTTTTTTAAAGCAAGTAAAACCTCTACAAATGTGGTATG
GCTGATTATGATCCTCTAGATCAGATCTGCGAAGATACGGCCACGGGTGCTCTTGATCCTGTGGCTGATT
TTGGACTGTGCTGCTCGCAGCTGCTGATGAATCACATACTTCCTCCATTTTCTTCCACTGATTGACTGTT
ATAATTTCCCTAATTTCCAGGTCAAGGTGCTGTGCATTGTGGTAATAGATGTGACATGACGTCACTTCCA
AAGGACCAATGAACATGTCTGACCAATTTCATATAATGTGAAAACGATTTTCATAGGCAGAATAAATAAC
ATTTAAATTAAACTGGGCATCAGCGCAATTCAATTGGTTTGGTAATAGCAAGGGAAAATAGAATGAAGTG
ATCTCCAAAAAATAAGTACTTTTTGACTGTAAATAAAATTGTAAGGAGTAAAAAGTACTTTTTTTTCTAA
AAAAATGTAATTAAGTAAAAGTAAAAGTATTGATTTTTAATTGTACTCAAGTAAAGTAAAAATCCCCAAA
AATAATACTTAAGTACAGTAATCAAGTAAAATTACTCAAGTACTTTACACCTCTGGTTCTTGACCCCCTA
CCTTCAGCAAGCCCAGCAGATCCACTAGTTCTAGAGCGGCCGCCACCGCGGTGGAGCTCCAGCTTTTGTT
CCCTTTAGTGAGGGTTAATTGCGCGCTTGGCGTAATCATGGTCATAGCTGTTTCCTGTGTGAAATTGTTA
TCCGCTCACAATTCCACACAACATACGAGCCGGAAGCATAAAGTGTAAAGCCTGGGGTGCCTAATGAGTG
AGCTAACTCACATTAATTGCGTTGCGCTCACTGCCCGCTTTCCAGTCGGGAAACCTGTCGTGCCAGCTGC
ATTAATGAATCGGCCAACGCGCGGGGAGAGGCGGTTTGCGTATTGGGCGCTCTTCCGCTTCCTCGCTCAC
TGACTCGCTGCGCTCGGTCGTTCGGCTGCGGCGAGCGGTATCAGCTCACTCAAAGGCGGTAATACGGTTA
TCCACAGAATCAGGGGATAACGCAGGAAAGAACATGTGAGCAAAAGGCCAGCAAAAGGCCAGGAACCGTA
AAAAGGCCGCGTTGCTGGCGTTTTTCCATAGGCTCCGCCCCCCTGACGAGCATCACAAAAATCGACGCTC
AAGTCAGAGGTGGCGAAACCCGACAGGACTATAAAGATACCAGGCGTTTCCCCCTGGAAGCTCCCTCGTG
CGCTCTCCTGTTCCGACCCTGCCGCTTACCGGATACCTGTCCGCCTTTCTCCCTTCGGGAAGCGTGGCGC
TTTCTCATAGCTCACGCTGTAGGTATCTCAGTTCGGTGTAGGTCGTTCGCTCCAAGCTGGGCTGTGTGCA
CGAACCCCCCGTTCAGCCCGACCGCTGCGCCTTATCCGGTAACTATCGTCTTGAGTCCAACCCGGTAAGA
CACGACTTATCGCCACTGGCAGCAGCCACTGGTAACAGGATTAGCAGAGCGAGGTATGTAGGCGGTGCTA
CAGAGTTCTTGAAGTGGTGGCCTAACTACGGCTACACTAGAAGAACAGTATTTGGTATCTGCGCTCTGCT
GAAGCCAGTTACCTTCGGAAAAAGAGTTGGTAGCTCTTGATCCGGCAAACAAACCACCGCTGGTAGCGGT
GGTTTTTTTGTTTGCAAGCAGCAGATTACGCGCAGAAAAAAAGGATCTCAAGAAGATCCTTTGATCTTTT
CTACGGGGTCTGACGCTCAGTGGAACGAAAACTCACGTTAAGGCATTTTGGTCATGAGATTATCAAAAAG
GATCTTCACCTAGATCCTTTTAAATTAAAAATGAAGTTTTAAATCAATCTAAAGTATATATGAGTAAACT
TGGTCTGACAGTTACCAATGCTTAATCAGTGAGGCACCTATCTCAGCGATCTGTCTATTTCGTTCATCCA
TAGTTGCCTGACTCCCCGTCGTGTAGATAACTACGATACGGGAGGGCTTACCATCTGGCCCCAGTGCTGC
AATGATACCGCGAGACCCACGCTCACCGGCTCCAGATTTATCAGCAATAAACCAGCCAGCCGGAAGGGCC
GAGCGCAGAAGTGGTCCTGCAACTTTATCCGCCTCCATCCAGTCTATTAATTGTTGCCGGGAAGCTAGAG
TAAGTAGTTCGCCAGTTAATAGTTTGCGCAACGTTGTTGCCATTGCTACAGGCATCGTGGTGTCACGCTC
GTCGTTTGGTATGGCTTCATTCAGCTCCGGTTCCCAACGATCAAGGCGAGTTACATGATCCCCCATGTTG
TGCAAAAAAGCGGTTAGCTCCTTCGGTCCTCCGATCGTTGTCAGAAGTAAGTTGGCCGCAGTGTTATCAC
TCATGGTTATGGCAGCACTGCATAATTCTCTTACTGTCATGCCATCCGTAAGATGCTTTTCTGTGACTGG
TGAGTACTCAACCAAGTCATTCTGAGAATAGTGTATGCGGCGACCGAGTTGCTCTTGCCCGGCGTCAATA
CGGGATAATACCGCGCCACATAGCAGAACTTTAAAAGTGCTCATCATTGGAAAACGTTCTTCGGGGCGAA
AACTCTCAAGGATCTTACCGCTGTTGAGATCCAGTTCGATGTAACCCACTCGTGCACCCAACTGATCTTC
AGCATCTTTTACTTTCACCAGCGTTTCTGGGTGAGCAAAAACAGGAAGGCAAAATGCCGCAAAAAAGGGA
ATAAGGGCGACACGGAAATGTTGAATACTCATACTCTTCCTTTTTCAATATTATTGAAGCATTTATCAGG
GTTATTGTCTCATGAGCGGATACATATTTGAATGTATTTAGAAAAATAAACAAATAGGGGTTCCGCGCAC
ATTTCCCCGAAAAGTGCCACCTAAATTGTAAGCGTTAATATTTTGTTAAAATTCGCGTTAAATTTTTGTT
AAATCAGCTCATTTTTTAACCAATAGGCCGAAATCGGCAAAATCCCTTATAAATCAAAAGAATAGACCGA
GATAGGGT
[37 nt withheld, positions 4629-4665]
AAAGAACGTGGACTCCAACGTCAAAGG
[32 nt withheld, positions 4693-4724]
GCTGGCTAAGAACTCATCAGCCTCCCCGGTCCATCTACCCACGTACCAATGCACCAATTGGCCACAATGA
CGGCTACTACATGGTGCCATTCCTTCCTCTTTATAGGAATGGAGACTACCTCCTGTCCAACAATGCTCTT
GGATACGAGTACGCCTACCTGTTGGACCCAGGTCATTGCACAACACCAGAAATGCCCTCTGATCTGCAAA
AGACGTGAATATCTGTTCAGACACCCATATCCACTCTGTTCCACACAGGTCAGAGGTTTGTCCAGGAGTT
CTTGACAGAGGTGTAAAAAGTACTCAAAAATTTTACTCAAGTGAAAGTACAAGTACTTAGGGAAAATTTT
ACTCAATTAAAAGTAAAAGTATCTGGCTAGAATCTTACTTGAGTAAAAGTAAAAAAGTACTCCATTAAAA
TTGTACTTGAGTATTAAGGAAGTAAAAGTAAAAGCAAGAAAGAAAACTAGAGATTCTTGTTTAAGCTTTT
AATCTCAAAAAACATTAAATGAAATGCATACAAGGTTTTATCCTGCTTTAGAACTGTTTGTATTTAATTA
TCAAACTATAAGACAGACAATCTAATGCCAGTACACGCTACTCAAAGTTGTAAAACCTCAGATTTAACTT
CAGTAGAAGCTGATTCTCAAAATTGTTAGTGTCAAGCCTAGCTCTTTTGGGGCTGAAAAGCAATCCTGCA
GTGCTGAAAAGCCTCTCACAGGCAGCCGATGCGGGAAGAGGTGTATTAGTCTTGATAGAGAGGCTGCAAA
TAGCAGGAAACGTGAGCAGAGACTCCCTGGTGTCTGAAACACAGGCCAGATGGGCCCTCGAGCAGGAAAC
AGCTATGACCATGATTACGCCAAGCTATCAACTTTGTATAGAAAAGTTGGCACGCGCAGATTCCGTGTGG
GCCTGGTAATATCTTACCATTTTAAGCTATTTTAAGATTAGGGAAAAAAATTAAATAAAACTACTTTAAA
ATTACTTTCCTTAAAAAGCAACATATTTATTTAGTTTTTGTTTAACTGGCTCAAGATTGTAATATTTTAC
TTTTACATGTTTTTTTAAGTACCTAAATGTGTTCAAAAGTAAAGTATGTTATTGTTTTTTTTTTTTAATG
TTAGCTAAGCTTTAAATTGTAATATATTACTTTTAAAAGTGACTTTTTAAAAATGTAAATAAAAAAGTAA
CTATAAATGTGTAATGCATGTTATTTCTGTGGGTTTTTAATTTTCATCTCAACTGGGCTTACAATTTTAA
CATAATAAAAATCAAATCAAATCAAATCAGGCCCTTATTTGTCACATACACTCTTGTATACTGAAATAAA
CTAAATGTTGAGAAAAATTTAAATACACCAAAATAACGCATACCTTTTTTGTAATTACCTAAGTAAAACA
TTTAGTTCCTTTTTTAAGTGACTCAAGATTGTAATCTATTAATTGTAAAAGATAAAACTAGTGATCAATC
TGACGTGCTTCTATGCAGCCTGTGAGATTAATTGTGATGTTTAATTATTAAACAATTTAAATGGATCAAA
CATTTCACATGTGCTTATTGTGTCCAACAAAACCAGCAGAAGCACTTAAAAATATTGCATGACAACATGA
GTTTTTAATGTAAATTATATATACTTCCTAAACGAAGTTAATCATATTTCTAAAATAATAATGTCATTGA
AATATTTAAATAAATGATAAGCTTTAGTTGATTCAACATAAAATTGAAAGCAATAAGGACTTTTTTTTTT
TACAGCGGTGAAGCAAAAGCATGTAATAATCATATAATATAATAAATAAATAAATAAATAATGGCTCTTG
GTGCAAATATGAACACTTTAAATAAATATAGAATAAATATGATCAATAAGTCATAACGATGTGTTTTATG
TTGATTATAATTTAAACATGTTTCTAACGCAAGTTTTAAAAACTGTTTTAAAGTATTATTTTAAGTTATA
AGATCAATTTGACTCAACATTTTGTAGTGAAAATATGTTGTGTAAAATTAATATAATATACACTATAAAA
ATGCAGGGTTCCACACAATACATTAATGTTGTCCCAACACAAATCGATTAAGTTAACAAATATATGTGGA
TTGAACATAAAAAATTAAGTTGTCCCAATGAAATCTCAAGAATTGTGTTGTTTCAGCTCATTTTAAATAA
GTAGTTTTAACAAGTAAAAAATAACATATTTTTGAGTGTGTATATATATATATTACAAAATATAATAATA
TAAAATGTAAAAGATATAAACCATGCTACATATATTTAAGAGCTATTTTGCACATTACTTTTTTGCAAGC
CATTTTAGTGTTTTTTTTACAAATATATATTAGCTAAATATACAATATCTTAAATATACAATTAATCAGA
CATGCAATTAATGCATTTAACCTACATAAAAATACATGATCAACATATGTTTTATGCTGATTACAACTAA
ATCAAACGTAATGAAATTAATTTATAAAAGCGATTTAAATATGTCAATATTTTAAGTTAAAATCACTTGA
AACCTACTATAAATGAACTTAAATTAAAAAAATCTCCTTTAATTCCAATGCAACAGTGTTGTTTTTTCAG
CTGAGGACCCCCGGTGCAGATGGTTGGCCCCCGGCCCGCTATTCTAAGGAAGCCTTTCTTAATTTTAGGG
CGGCGCTGCATGCGCTCAGATCAGATTCACGGGTGGAGAGGGTTATTTTCTCTTTTTTATTTTTTCTTGC
CTGCTCATATTTGGGCCTGTGTGAACCCCAGGCTCCGCCTCGGCCCCCAGGAGCCGCTCTTATTTAAAGG
GGATCCTCGCCTTCAGTCTTCGTCCCAGTGGAAGCATCAGTCTTGTGATAACAACTTGGTGAGTCCTACA
GACCAGCGCTCGACTCTAGGCTTTAAATGCATTGATTTCTCTGGATTAGCTACCGGGAGAGTTTTAACTT
TGCTTATTAGTCTTGTGCTCGAACTGCTAGGTTTAAAGAGTGTTTTCTCTAATGCATGCATGAAGCGACA
GCTGAAAACCAGAAATAGAGCGTTTGTCCTCCTGTTAAACTCTAGCCTTTCTTTGGCATTTGTCAGTCCG
AGTCTTCAGCTGCCGGCAGGAGATTGGGTTTCAGTAACACTTGCTGAGCACAAACTACACGTGCTTTCTT
CAGATTTAATTCATTATTAATCATTCTAGATTTAAATGATGTTCTTACTCATTGCTGATTATTTTAGCCT
TGCGGAGCAGATTAAATGAGCACGTGTTTCATTAAGATTGATTTAAATATAATTAATATTTCACCACTGT
AGTTTTAAAATTGCCTTCTAAGTCATGGTTGATTTTTAATAGGTATCGGCTCTAATTAGATTACTATTTT
GGTTTTTAAATGTTATTTCTATTTCATTTGTAGGCTCGTTTTTAATGTGATTTTATTAGATTCTAGTTTT
AAAATCATCTCTTAGCCTTAATGAGCAGACTGAATGAACATGTTTCATTAAGATTAACTTCATTATAATG
AATTATTTAATCATTCTAGTGGGTTATAAATCAGCTCTATTTAAATTAATTGTCGTGTTTATTTCTATTT
AATTTTTGATTATTTTTTCAGGGTCGTTTTTATGTGATTTTTTCCCGTTTCTAATTTTAAACTAATTGTT
TGATTTTTATATGATTCGACTCTTTTTAAATGAATTGTTTTGCTTTTTTTATTGAGCATATATATATTAT
ACAATTTCAATCAACAATTGTTGTGCTTTTTAAATGTTGTTTCTATTTCATTTCTAGGGTCGATTTTATT
CGATTCTAGTTTTAAAATCGTGATTTTTAACTTCTAACCTTACTGAGCAGACTGAATGAACATGTTTCAT
CAAGATTAACTTCATTATAGTTAATTATTGAATCGTGCTAGTGGTTTATAAATCAGCTCTATTTAAATTA
ATCATCATCATTATTTCTATTTAATTTTTATTATTTCTTTAGGATTATTTTTATGTGATTTTTTTCACGT
TCTAGTTTTAAACTCAATGCTCATTACTGCTCACCCTTGCTGAGCAGTCTTTCGTTAAGATTAAATTAAT
TAATAACCATTCTAGTTTTAAAACAGTGTCTTAAGGCATAGCTGATATTTTACAAGTTTACTATTTAATA
TATCTCCTTTCTTTTTTTAGGGTCGATTTCATCTGATTTGATTAATTTTTATTATCTTCACTAAGCTTTT
TGTTCTAGGTTTTATTCTCAGTATTATTACTGTTATATTTGAACTGAATTTCTCCTCATAGTTTATTCAT
TTTATTTATTTATTTTTTGTTTATTCGCTATTTTGTATTTTAGTTTTTAATTAGAAATTTTATTAGAATC
GTTTTGAACTAGTTTTTATGCACTCTAACATTAATATTAAATCATAACTATTATTTTTATTATAATTTAT
TTGTGTTTATCTTTTTGTGTAGCTTTCATGTGTTTTTATTTTAGTTTTATTATGTTTGCATTGAATTTTT
TGGACTAGTTTATATAACGATATACAGAAAAGCCATGACAACAAATGTTTTTATAATACCTATTAAGTAT
AAGCTAATCAGATTTCCACTATTCTGTTCAAAGTTAACATTATTAGCCATTCTGATGGATCATTTGACAT
TTGTCATATGTCTTTATGAACACTGCTCTTTCAGATGCCACTTTTAAAGCTGTTTTTTACAGTAAATGAA
CGTTTATTATTATGACATTATTTCCTAAGGCCTCTAGAGTACAGCAGGATGTGGCGTGTGCATTACCGTG
TAATTATGCTGACTGTAAATGTGCATTTATAGACTGTCAGCATGTCTGACTGTGCGCTGTTGTGATTGGT
CCTGCACAGACCAAG
Features (pLannotate 1.2.2; 21 found; start..end, strand, type, name):
      2..22      +  protein_bind   attB1: mutant version of attB; core recombination site for the Gateway® BP reaction BP Clonase™
     32..727     +  CDS            mKate2: mKate2 is a basic (constitutively fluorescent) red fluorescent protein published in 2009, derived from Entacmaea quadricolor. It is reported to be a rapidly-maturing monomer with moderate acid sensitivity.
    729..753     -  protein_bind   attB2: mutant version of attB; recombination site for the Gateway® BP reaction BP Clonase™
    755..1330    +  CDS            RAB39A (fragment): RB39A_HUMAN - Also known as RAB39. Experimental evidence at protein level: Swiss-Prot protein existence level 1. Plays a role in the maturation and acidification of phagosomes that engulf pathogens, such as S.aureus and M.tuberculosis. Plays a role in vesicular trafficking. Plays a role in the fusion of phagosomes with lysosomes. Negatively regulates LPS-induced autophagosome formation in macrophages possibly by implicating PI3K (PubMed:24349490). May be involved in multiple neurite formation (By similarity). From Homo sapiens (Human).
   1393..1413    -  protein_bind   attB3: mutant version of attB; core recombination site for the Gateway® BP reaction BP Clonase™
   1417..1437    +  CDS            lacZα (fragment): LacZα fragment of β-galactosidase; lacZ fragment
   1453..1587    -  polyA_signal   SV40 poly(A) signal: SV40 polyadenylation signal
   1610..1693    -  CDS            large T antigen (fragment): large T antigen from SV40 (simian virus 40)
   2259..2299    -  misc_feature   MCS (fragment): pBluescript multiple cloning site
   2312..2330    -  promoter       T3 promoter: promoter for bacteriophage T3 RNA polymerase
   2375..2391    -  protein_bind   lac operator: The lac repressor binds to the lac operator to inhibit transcription in E. coli. This inhibition can be relieved by adding lactose or isopropyl-β-D-thiogalactopyranoside (IPTG). lac repressor encoded by lacI
   2399..2429    -  promoter       lac promoter: promoter for the E. coli lac operon
   2444..2465    -  protein_bind   CAP binding site: CAP binding activates transcription in the presence of cAMP. E. coli catabolite activator protein
   2478..2570    -  CDS            lacI (fragment): lac repressor; lacI; The lac repressor binds to the lac operator to inhibit transcription in E. coli. This inhibition can be relieved by adding lactose or isopropyl-β-D-thiogalactopyranoside (IPTG).
   2753..3341    -  rep_origin     ori: high-copy-number ColE1/pMB1/pBR322/pUC origin of replication
   3512..4372    -  CDS            AmpR: β-lactamase; bla; confers resistance to ampicillin, carbenicillin, and related antibiotics
   4373..4477    -  promoter       AmpR promoter: bla
   4503..4724    -  rep_origin     M13 ori (fragment) (sequence partly withheld): M13 bacteriophage origin of replication; arrow indicates direction of (+) strand synthesis
   4724..5011    +  CDS            tyr (fragment) (sequence partly withheld): TYRO_ORYLA - Also known as tyro. Experimental evidence at transcript level: Swiss-Prot protein existence level 2. This is a copper-containing oxidase that functions in the formation of pigments such as melanins and other polyphenolic compounds. From Oryzias latipes (Japanese rice fish) (Japanese killifish).
   5593..5613    +  protein_bind   attB4: mutant version of attB; core recombination site for the Gateway® BP reaction BP Clonase™
   6514..6530    -  promoter       copia promoter (fragment): strong promoter from the Drosophila transposable element copia (Sinclair et al., 1986)
