[The description below was written by a language model from this plasmid's Addgene catalogue record and pLannotate feature annotations shown in this document.]
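Description:
actc1b-mKate2-rab39a is a Gateway-assembled zebrafish expression plasmid of about 9.6 kb, designed to produce a red fluorescent Rab GTPase fusion specifically in muscle. It is maintained in E. coli through a high-copy ColE1/pUC-type origin and selected with ampicillin via the β-lactamase gene. Remnants of a pBluescript-style backbone are also present: an M13 origin fragment, lac promoter/operator elements, a T3 promoter and a partial multiple cloning site. The catalogue lists pDONR p2R-p3 as the backbone, which is the donor vector for a 3' entry clone. However, the attB4, attB1, attB2 and attB3 sites and the ampicillin marker show that the deposited plasmid is the recombined three-fragment expression clone, not an entry vector.

The attB sites define the assembly. The roughly 4 kb segment between attB4 and attB1 occupies the 5' promoter position. It carries no promoter annotation apart from a short, probably spurious copia match, but the plasmid name and stated purpose indicate it holds the muscle-specific actc1b promoter. The mKate2 coding sequence lies between attB1 and attB2, followed by zebrafish rab39a between attB2 and attB3. The annotation tool labels rab39a by homology to human RAB39A. This places the monomeric red fluorescent protein at the N terminus of the Rab, and an SV40 polyadenylation signal lies downstream. A fragment matching medaka tyrosinase sits upstream of attB4; the record does not explain it, and no transposon arms are annotated.

The depositor and sequencing-derived records show the same features in the same order and differ only in numbering origin and by a few bases in length. The plasmid is used to visualise rab39a localisation in live zebrafish muscle, and was made for an in vivo cell biological screen examining T-tubule formation.
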