Addgene plasmid #109632: actc1b-mKate2-rab39a
Purpose: Muscle specific zebrafish expression of mKate2 fused to rab39a
Depositing lab: Rob Parton. Depositing organization: University of Queensland, Institute for Molecular Bioscience. Publication: In vivo cell biological screening identifies an endocytic capture mechanism for T-tubule formation. Hall TE, Martel N, Ariotti N, Xiong Z, Lo HP, Ferguson C, Rae J, Lim YW, Parton RG. Nat Commun. 2020 Jul 24;11(1):3711. doi: 10.1038/s41467-020-17486-w. PubMed 32709891.
Backbone
  Vector backbone: pDONR p2R-p3
  Vector type: Zebrafish plasmids
Growth in bacteria
  Bacterial resistance: Ampicillin, 100 μg/mL
  Growth temperature: 37°C
  Growth strain: DH5alpha
  Copy number: High Copy
Gene/Insert
  Gene/Insert name: rab39a
  Species: D. rerio (zebrafish)
  Tag / fusion protein: mKate2 (N terminal on insert)
  Cloning method: Gateway Cloning
Terms and licenses: Academic/Nonprofit Terms; Industry Terms: Not Available to Industry
How to cite: actc1b-mKate2-rab39a was a gift from Rob Parton (Addgene plasmid # 109632 ; http://n2t.net/addgene:109632 ; RRID:Addgene_109632)
